Addgene plasmid #203082: Salsa-BC241-P3E1
Purpose: Expression of barcoded reporter plasmid for PRESTO-Salsa; EGFP/BC241
Depositing lab: Noah Palm. Depositing organization: Yale University. Publication: Highly multiplexed bioactivity screening reveals human and microbiota metabolome-GPCRome interactions. Chen H, Rosen CE, Gonzalez-Hernandez JA, Song D, Potempa J, Ring AM, Palm NW. Cell. 2023 Jul 6;186(14):3095-3110.e19. doi: 10.1016/j.cell.2023.05.024. Epub 2023 Jun 14. PubMed 37321219.
Backbone
  Vector backbone: pCER206
  Vector type: Mammalian Expression
Growth in bacteria
  Bacterial resistance: Ampicillin, 100 μg/mL
  Growth temperature: 37°C
  Growth strain: DH5alpha
  Copy number: High Copy
Gene/Insert
  Gene/Insert name: EGFP/BC241
  Species: Synthetic
  Insert size (bp): 730
  Promoter: Tet Response Element (TRE)
  Cloning method: Restriction Enzyme; 5′ cloning site BsrGI (not destroyed); 3′ cloning site HindIII (not destroyed)
  Sequencing primers: 5′ Custom primer (GAAGCGCGATCACATGG)
Terms and licenses: Academic/Nonprofit Terms; Industry Terms: Not Available to Industry
How to cite: Salsa-BC241-P3E1 was a gift from Noah Palm (Addgene plasmid # 203082 ; http://n2t.net/addgene:203082 ; RRID:Addgene_203082)
