[The description below was written by a language model from this plasmid's Addgene catalogue record and pLannotate feature annotations shown in this document.]
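Description:
Salsa-BC241-P3E1 is a mammalian expression reporter plasmid built on the pCER206 backbone and belongs to the barcoded reporter set used in PRESTO-Salsa, a highly multiplexed screening approach for GPCR bioactivity. It is about 5.1 kb and is propagated in E. coli as a high-copy plasmid through a ColE1/pUC-type origin, with selection by ampicillin via the β-lactamase gene and its native promoter. No mammalian selection marker is annotated, which is consistent with transient use, although the record does not say so.

The payload is a synthetic insert of roughly 730 bp, EGFP/BC241, placed between BsrGI and HindIII sites and driven by a Tet response element. The feature table shows a block of tetO repeats flanked by minimal promoters facing in opposite directions, which suggests a bidirectional Tet-responsive arrangement. On one side, a TRE3G-type promoter fragment drives mammalian codon-optimized EGFP, followed by a short polylinker region and an SV40 polyadenylation signal. The barcode itself is not annotated as a feature, but the cloning sites and insert size suggest it lies just downstream of the EGFP coding sequence, where it would be carried in the reporter transcript. On the other side, a minimal CMV promoter points toward a polylinker fragment, a rabbit β-globin intron with adjacent globin exon sequence, and a β-globin poly(A) signal. No coding sequence is annotated in this arm, and the record does not state its role. Small fragments annotated as lacI, SV40 large T antigen and a streptomycin phosphotransferase appear to be backbone remnants.

In use, transcription from the TRE depends on a tetracycline-controlled transactivator supplied in trans, so reporter output gives both EGFP fluorescence and a unique barcode. The barcode presumably allows this reporter's signal to be distinguished from others in a pooled assay.
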