Features (pLannotate 1.2.2; 17 found; start..end, strand, type, name):
      2..55      +  CDS            lacI (fragment): lac repressor; lacI; The lac repressor binds to the lac operator to inhibit transcription in E. coli. This inhibition can be relieved by adding lactose or isopropyl-β-D-thiogalactopyranoside (IPTG).
    388..443     -  polyA_signal   β-globin poly(A) signal: rabbit β-globin polyadenylation signal (Gil and Proudfoot, 1987)
    518..640     -  CDS            HBB: HBB_COLGU - Experimental evidence at transcript level: Swiss-Prot protein existence level 2. Involved in oxygen transport from the lung to the various peripheral tissues. From Colobus guereza (Mantled guereza) (Eastern black-and-white colobus monkey).
    644..1216    -  intron         β-globin intron: intron from rabbit β-globin gene
   1312..1343    -  misc_feature   MCS (fragment): pUC18/19 multiple cloning site
   1437..1475    -  promoter       minimal CMV promoter: human cytomegalovirus (CMV) immediate early promoter
   1493..1708    -  protein_bind   tetracycline response element (fragment): contains seven copies of the tetracycline operator tetO tetracycline repressor TetR
   1708..1753    +  promoter       TRE3GV promoter (fragment): 3rd-generation Tet-responsive promoter that can be activated by binding of Tet-On® 3G, optimized for retroviral and lentiviral vectors
   1829..1856    +  misc_feature   MCS (fragment): pBluescript multiple cloning site
   1861..2580    +  CDS            EGFP: the original enhanced GFP (Yang et al., 1996) mammalian codon-optimized
   2591..2613    +  misc_feature   MCS (fragment): pBluescript multiple cloning site
   2627..2761    -  polyA_signal   SV40 poly(A) signal: SV40 polyadenylation signal
   2784..2867    -  CDS            large T antigen (fragment): large T antigen from SV40 (simian virus 40)
   2861..3091    -  CDS            str (fragment): STR_KLEPN - Protein inferred from homology: Swiss-Prot protein existence level 3. The aminoglycoside phosphotransferases achieve inactivation of their antibiotic substrates by phosphorylation. From Klebsiella pneumoniae.
   3210..3314    +  promoter       AmpR promoter: bla
   3315..4175    +  CDS            AmpR: β-lactamase; bla; confers resistance to ampicillin, carbenicillin, and related antibiotics
   4346..4934    +  rep_origin     ori: high-copy-number ColE1/pMB1/pBR322/pUC origin of replication
>Addgene plasmid #203082 | Salsa-BC241-P3E1 | addgene full sequence | sequence record 421426 | Addgene NGS Result
AGCGCCCAATACGCAAACCGCCTCTCCCCGCGCGTTGGCCGATTCATTAATGCAGTCGAGGGATCTCCAT
AAGAGAAGAGGGACAGCTATGACTGGGAGTAGTCAGGAGAGGAGGAAAAATCTGGCTAGTAAAACATGTA
AGGAAAATTTTAGGGATGTTAAAGAAAAAAATAACACAAAACAAAATATAAAAAAAATCTAACCTCAAGT
CAAGGCTTTTCTATGGAATAAGGAATGGACAGCAGGGGGCTGTTTCATATACTGATGACCTCTTTATAGC
CAACCTTTGTTCATGGCAGCCAGCATATGGGCATATGTTGCCAAACTCTAAACCAAATACTCATTCTGAT
GTTTTAAATGATTTGCCCTCCCATATGTCCTTCCGAGTGAGAGACACAAAAAATTCCAACACACTATTGC
AATGAAAATAAATTTCCTTTATTAGCCAGAAGTCAGATGCTCAAGGGGCTTCATGATGTCCCCATAATTT
TTGGCAGAGGGAAAAAGATCGATCTCAGTGGTATTTGTGAGCCAGGGCATTGGCCACACCAGCCACCACC
TTCTGATAGGCAGCCTGCACCTGAGGAGTGAATTCTTTGCCAAAATGATGAGACAGCACAACAACCAGCA
CGTTGCCCAGGAGCTGTAGGAAAGAGAAGAAGGCATGAACATGGTTAGCAGAGGGGCCCGGTTTGGACTC
AGAGTATTTTATCCTCATCTCAAACAGTGTATATCATTGTAACCATAAAGAGAAAGGCAGGATGATGACC
AGGGTGTAGTTGTTTCTACCAATAAGAATATTTCCACGCCAGCCAGAATTTATATGCAGAAATATTCTAC
CTTATCATTTAATTATAACAATTGTTCTCTAAAACTGTGCTGAAGTACAATATAATATACCCTGATTGCC
TTGAAAAAAAAGTGATTAGAGAAAGTACTTACAATCTGACAAATAAACAAAAGTGAATTTAAAAATTCGT
TACAAATGCAAGCTAAAGTTTAACGAAAAAGTTACAGAAAATGAAAAGAAAATAAGAGGAGACAATGGTT
GTCAACAGAGTAGAAAGTGAAAGAAACAAAATTATCATGAGGGTCCATGGTGATACAAGGGACATCTTCC
CATTCTAAACAACACCCTGAAAACTTTGCCCCCTCCATATAACATGAATTTTACAATAGCGAAAAAGAAA
GAACAATCAAGGGTCCCCAAACTCACCCTGAAGTTCTCAGCTCTAGAGATATCGTCGAGGCCGCGCTAGC
GTTTAAACTGTCGACCTTAATTAAGAGATCTGCTCGAGGCGCGTCAGCTGACTAGAGGATCCCCGGGTAC
CGAGCTCGAATTCGGGGCCGCGGAGGCTGGATCGGTCCCGGTGTCTTCTATGGAGGTCAAAACAGCGTGG
ATGGCGTCTCCAGGCGATCTGACGGTTCACTAAACGAGCTCTGCTTATATAGGCCTCCCACCGTACACGC
CTACCTCGACCCGGGTACCGAGCTCGACTTTCACTTTTCTCTATCACTGATAGGGAGTGGTAAACTCGAC
TTTCACTTTTCTCTATCACTGATAGGGAGTGGTAAACTCGACTTTCACTTTTCTCTATCACTGATAGGGA
GTGGTAAACTCGACTTTCACTTTTCTCTATCACTGATAGGGAGTGGTAAACTCGACTTTCACTTTTCTCT
ATCACTGATAGGGAGTGGTAAACTCGACCTATATAAGCAGAGCTCGTTTAGTGAACCGTCAGATCGCCTG
GAGACGCCATCCACGCTGTTTTGACCTCCATAGAAGACACCGGGACCGATCCAGCCTCCGCGGCCCCGAA
TTCCTGCAGCGGCCGCTCTAGAACTAGTGGATCCCCGCGGATGGTGAGCAAGGGCGAGGAGCTGTTCACC
GGGGTGGTGCCCATCCTGGTCGAGCTGGACGGCGACGTAAACGGCCACAAGTTCAGCGTGTCCGGCGAGG
GCGAGGGCGATGCCACCTACGGCAAGCTGACCCTGAAGTTCATCTGCACCACCGGCAAGCTGCCCGTGCC
CTGGCCCACCCTCGTGACCACCCTGACCTACGGCGTGCAGTGCTTCAGCCGCTACCCCGACCACATGAAG
CAGCACGACTTCTTCAAGTCCGCCATGCCCGAAGGCTACGTCCAGGAGCGCACCATCTTCTTCAAGGACG
ACGGCAACTACAAGACCCGCGCCGAGGTGAAGTTCGAGGGCGACACCCTGGTGAACCGCATCGAGCTGAA
GGGCATCGACTTCAAGGAGGACGGCAACATCCTGGGGCACAAGCTGGAGTACAACTACAACAGCCACAAC
GTCTATATCATGGCCGACAAGCAGAAGAACGGCATCAAGGTGAACTTCAAGATCCGCCACAACATCGAGG
ACGGCAGCGTGCAGCTCGCCGACCACTACCAGCAGAACACCCCCATCGGCGACGGCCCCGTGCTGCTGCC
CGACAACCACTACCTGAGCACCCAGTCCGCCCTGAGCAAAGACCCCAACGAGAAGCGCGATCACATGGTC
CTGCTGGAGTTCGTGACCGCCGCCGGGATCACTCTCGGCATGGACGAGCTGTACAAGTAATCCGGGTTTA
GAATTCGATATCAAGCTTGTCGACCTAGTTCTAGAGGATCCAGACATGATAAGATACATTGATGAGTTTG
GACAAACCACAACTAGAATGCAGTGAAAAAAATGCTTTATTTGTGAAATTTGTGATGCTATTGCTTTATT
TGTAACCATTATAAGCTGCAATAAACAAGTTAACAACAACAATTGCATTCATTTTATGTTTCAGGTTCAG
GGGGAGGTGTGGGAGGTTTTTTAAAGCAAGTAAAACCTCTACAAATGTGGTATGGCTGATTATGATCCTG
CAAGCCTCGTCGTCCTGGCCGGACCACGCTATCTGTGCAAGGTCCCCGGCCCCGGACGCGCGCTCCATGA
GCAGAGCGCCCGCCGCCGAGGCGAAGACTCGGGCGGCGCCCTGCCCGTCCCACCAGGTCAACAGGCGGTA
ACCGGCCTCTTCATCGGGAATGCGCGCGACCTTCAGCATCGCCGGCATGTCCCCCTGGCGGACGGGAAGT
ATCCAGCTCGACCAAGCTGGCCGCGTCGAGTGAAGACGAAAGGGCCTCGTGATACGCCTATTTTTATAGG
TTAATGTCATGATAATAATGGTTTCTTAGACGTCAGGTGGCACTTTTCGGGGAAATGTGCGCGGAACCCC
TATTTGTTTATTTTTCTAAATACATTCAAATATGTATCCGCTCATGAGACAATAACCCTGATAAATGCTT
CAATAATATTGAAAAAGGAAGAGTATGAGTATTCAACATTTCCGTGTCGCCCTTATTCCCTTTTTTGCGG
CATTTTGCCTTCCTGTTTTTGCTCACCCAGAAACGCTGGTGAAAGTAAAAGATGCTGAAGATCAGTTGGG
TGCACGAGTGGGTTACATCGAACTGGATCTCAACAGCGGTAAGATCCTTGAGAGTTTTCGCCCCGAAGAA
CGTTTTCCAATGATGAGCACTTTTAAAGTTCTGCTATGTGGCGCGGTATTATCCCGTGTTGACGCCGGGC
AAGAGCAACTCGGTCGCCGCATACACTATTCTCAGAATGACTTGGTTGAGTACTCACCAGTCACAGAAAA
GCATCTTACGGATGGCATGACAGTAAGAGAATTATGCAGTGCTGCCATAACCATGAGTGATAACACTGCG
GCCAACTTACTTCTGACAACGATCGGAGGACCGAAGGAGCTAACCGCTTTTTTGCACAACATGGGGGATC
ATGTAACTCGCCTTGATCGTTGGGAACCGGAGCTGAATGAAGCCATACCAAACGACGAGCGTGACACCAC
GATGCCTGTAGCAATGGCAACAACGTTGCGCAAACTATTAACTGGCGAACTACTTACTCTAGCTTCCCGG
CAACAATTAATAGACTGGATGGAGGCGGATAAAGTTGCAGGACCACTTCTGCGCTCGGCCCTTCCGGCTG
GCTGGTTTATTGCTGATAAATCTGGAGCCGGTGAGCGTGGGTCTCGCGGTATCATTGCAGCACTGGGGCC
AGATGGTAAGCCCTCCCGTATCGTAGTTATCTACACGACGGGGAGTCAGGCAACTATGGATGAACGAAAT
AGACAGATCGCTGAGATAGGTGCCTCACTGATTAAGCATTGGTAACTGTCAGACCAAGTTTACTCATATA
TACTTTAGATTGATTTAAAACTTCATTTTTAATTTAAAAGGATCTAGGTGAAGATCCTTTTTGATAATCT
CATGACCAAAATCCCTTAACGTGAGTTTTCGTTCCACTGAGCGTCAGACCCCGTAGAAAAGATCAAAGGA
TCTTCTTGAGATCCTTTTTTTCTGCGCGTAATCTGCTGCTTGCAAACAAAAAAACCACCGCTACCAGCGG
TGGTTTGTTTGCCGGATCAAGAGCTACCAACTCTTTTTCCGAAGGTAACTGGCTTCAGCAGAGCGCAGAT
ACCAAATACTGTTCTTCTAGTGTAGCCGTAGTTAGGCCACCACTTCAAGAACTCTGTAGCACCGCCTACA
TACCTCGCTCTGCTAATCCTGTTACCAGTGGCTGCTGCCAGTGGCGATAAGTCGTGTCTTACCGGGTTGG
ACTCAAGACGATAGTTACCGGATAAGGCGCAGCGGTCGGGCTGAACGGGGGGTTCGTGCACACAGCCCAG
CTTGGAGCGAACGACCTACACCGAACTGAGATACCTACAGCGTGAGCTATGAGAAAGCGCCACGCTTCCC
GAAGGGAGAAAGGCGGACAGGTATCCGGTAAGCGGCAGGGTCGGAACAGGAGAGCGCACGAGGGAGCTTC
CAGGGGGAAACGCCTGGTATCTTTATAGTCCTGTCGGGTTTCGCCACCTCTGACTTGAGCGTCGATTTTT
GTGATGCTCGTCAGGGGGGCGGAGCCTATGGAAAAACGCCAGCAACGCGGCCTTTTTACGGTTCCTGGCC
TTTTGCTGGCCTTTTGCTCACATGTTCTTTCCTGCGTTATCCCCTGATTCTGTGGATAACCGTATTACCG
CCTTTGAGTGAGCTGATACCGCTCGCCGCAGCCGAACGACCGAGCGCAGCGAGTCAGTGAGCGAGGAAGC
GGAAG
