>Addgene plasmid #203082 | Salsa-BC241-P3E1 | depositor partial sequence | sequence record 393955 | BC241
TCCGGGTTTA
